>Addgene plasmid #78534 | pDECKO_mCherry | addgene full sequence | sequence record 373040 | Addgene NGS Result
TTTCCCGACTGGAAAGCGGGCAGTGAGCGCAACGCAATTAATGTGAGTTAGCTCACTCATTAGGCACCCC
AGGCTTTACACTTTATGCTTCCGGCTCGTATGTTGTGTGGAATTGTGAGCGGATAACAATTTCACACAGG
AAACAGCTATGACCATGATTACGCCAAGCGCGCAATTAACCCTCACTAAAGGGAACAAAAGCTGGAGCTG
CAAGCTTAATGTAGTCTTATGCAATACTCTTGTAGTCTTGCAACATGGTAACGATGAGTTAGCAACATGC
CTTACAAGGAGAGAAAAAGCACCGTGCATGCCGATTGGTGGAAGTAAGGTGGTACGATCGTGCCTTATTA
GGAAGGCAACAGACGGGTCTGACATGGATTGGACGAACCACTGAATTGCCGCATTGCAGAGATATTGTAT
TTAAGTGCCTAGCTCGATACATAAACGGGTCTCTCTGGTTAGACCAGATCTGAGCCTGGGAGCTCTCTGG
CTAACTAGGGAACCCACTGCTTAAGCCTCAATAAAGCTTGCCTTGAGTGCTTCAAGTAGTGTGTGCCCGT
CTGTTGTGTGACTCTGGTAACTAGAGATCCCTCAGACCCTTTTAGTCAGTGTGGAAAATCTCTAGCAGTG
GCGCCCGAACAGGGACTTGAAAGCGAAAGGGAAACCAGAGGAGCTCTCTCGACGCAGGACTCGGCTTGCT
GAAGCGCGCACGGCAAGAGGCGAGGGGCGGCGACTGGTGAGTACGCCAAAAATTTTGACTAGCGGAGGCT
AGAAGGAGAGAGATGGGTGCGAGAGCGTCAGTATTAAGCGGGGGAGAATTAGATCGCGATGGGAAAAAAT
TCGGTTAAGGCCAGGGGGAAAGAAAAAATATAAATTAAAACATATAGTATGGGCAAGCAGGGAGCTAGAA
CGATTCGCAGTTAATCCTGGCCTGTTAGAAACATCAGAAGGCTGTAGACAAATACTGGGACAGCTACAAC
CATCCCTTCAGACAGGATCAGAAGAACTTAGATCATTATATAATACAGTAGCAACCCTCTATTGTGTGCA
TCAAAGGATAGAGATAAAAGACACCAAGGAAGCTTTAGACAAGATAGAGGAAGAGCAAAACAAAAGTAAG
ACCACCGCACAGCAAGCGGCCGCTGATCTTCAGACCTGGAGGAGGAGATATGAGGGACAATTGGAGAAGT
GAATTATATAAATATAAAGTAGTAAAAATTGAACCATTAGGAGTAGCACCCACCAAGGCAAAGAGAAGAG
TGGTGCAGAGAGAAAAAAGAGCAGTGGGAATAGGAGCTTTGTTCCTTGGGTTCTTGGGAGCAGCAGGAAG
CACTATGGGCGCAGCGTCAATGACGCTGACGGTACAGGCCAGACAATTATTGTCTGGTATAGTGCAGCAG
CAGAACAATTTGCTGAGGGCTATTGAGGCGCAACAGCATCTGTTGCAACTCACAGTCTGGGGCATCAAGC
AGCTCCAGGCAAGAATCCTGGCTGTGGAAAGATACCTAAAGGATCAACAGCTCCTGGGGATTTGGGGTTG
CTCTGGAAAACTCATTTGCACCACTGCTGTGCCTTGGAATGCTAGTTGGAGTAATAAATCTCTGGAACAG
ATTTGGAATCACACGACCTGGATGGAGTGGGACAGAGAAATTAACAATTACACAAGCTTAATACACTCCT
TAATTGAAGAATCGCAAAACCAGCAAGAAAAGAATGAACAAGAATTATTGGAATTAGATAAATGGGCAAG
TTTGTGGAATTGGTTTAACATAACAAATTGGCTGTGGTATATAAAATTATTCATAATGATAGTAGGAGGC
TTGGTAGGTTTAAGAATAGTTTTTGCTGTACTTTCTATAGTGAATAGAGTTAGGCAGGGATATTCACCAT
TATCGTTTCAGACCCACCTCCCAACCCCGAGGGGACCCAGAGAGGGCCTATTTCCCATGATTCCTTCATA
TTTGCATATACGATACAAGGCTGTTAGAGAGATAATTAGAATTAATTTGACTGTAAACACAAAGATATTA
GTACAAAATACGTGACGTAGAAAGTAATAATTTCTTGGGTAGTTTGCAGTTTTAAAATTATGTTTTAAAA
TGGACTATCATATGCTTACCGTAACTTGAAAGTATTTCGATTTCTTGGCTTTATATATCTTGTGGAAAGG
ACGAAACACCGGAGACGGTTGTAAATGAGCACACAAAATACACATGCTAAAATATTATATTCTATGACCT
TTATAAAATCAACCAAAATCTTCTTTTTAATAACTTTAGTATCAATAATTAGAATTTTTATGTTCCTTTT
TGCAAACTTTTAATAAAAATGAGCAAAATAAAAAAACGCTAGTTTTAGTAACTCGCGTTGTTTTCTTCAC
CTTTAATAATAGCTACTCCACCACTTGTTCCTAAGCGGTCAGCTCCTGCTTCAATCATTTTTTGAGCATC
TTCAAATGTTCTAACTCCACCAGCTGCTTTAACTAAAGCATTGTCTTTAACAACTGACTTCATTAGTTTA
ACATCTTCAAATGTTGCACCTGATTTTGAAAATCCTGTTGATGTTTTAACAAATTCTAATCCAGCTTCAA
CAGCTATTTCACAAGCTTTCATGATTTCTTCTTTTGTTAATAAACAATTTTCCATAATACATTTAACAAC
ATGTGATCCAGCTGCTTTTTTTACAGCTTTCATGTCTTCTAAAACTAATTCATAATTTTTGTCTTTTAAT
GCACCAATATTTAATACCATATCAATTTCTGTTGCACCATCTTTAATTGCTTCAGAAACTTCGAATGCTT
TTGTAGCTGTTGTGCATGCACCTAGAGGAAAACCTACAACATTTGTTATTCCTACATTTGTGCCTTTTAA
TAATTCTTTACAATAGCTTGTTCAATATGAATTAACACAAACTGTTGCAAAATCAAATTCAATTGCTTCA
TCACATAATTGTTTAATTTCAGCTTTCGTAGCATCTTGTTTTAATAATGTGTGATCTATATATTTGTTTA
GTTTCATTTTTTCTCCTATATATTCATTTTTAATTTTAATTCTTTAATAATTTCGTCTACTTTAACTTTA
GCGTTTTGAACAGATTCACCAACACCTATAAAATAAATTTTTAGTTTAGGTTCAGTTCCACTTGGGCGAA
CAGCAAATCATGACTTATCTTCTAAATAAAATTTTAGTAAGTCTTGTCCTGGCATATTATACATTCCATC
GATGTAGTCTTCAACATTAACAACTTTAAGTCCAGCAATTTGAGTTAAGGGTGTTGCTCTCAATGATTTC
ATTAATGGTTCAATTTTTAATTTCTTTTCTTCTGGTTTAAAATTCAAGTTTAAAGTGAAAGTGTAATATG
CACCCATTTCTTTAAATAAATCTTCTAAATAGTCTACTAATGTTTTATTTTGTTTTTTATAAAATCAAGC
AGCCTCTGCTATTAATATAGAAGCTTGTATTCCATCTTTATCTCTAGCTGAGTCATCAATTACATATCCA
TAACTTTCTTCATAAGCAAAAACAAAATTTAATCCGTTATCTTCTTCTTTAGCAATTTCTCTACCCATTC
ATTTAAATCCAGTTAAAGTTTTTACAATATTAACTCCATATTTTTCATGAGCGATTCTATCACCCAAATC
ACTTGTTACAAAACTTGAATATAGAGCCGGATTTTTTGGAATGCTATTTAAGCGTTTTAGATTTGATAAT
TTTCAATCAATTAAAATTGGTCCTGTTTGATTTCCATCTAATCTTACAAAATGACCATCATGTTTTATTG
CCATTCCAAATCTGTCAGCATCTGGGTCATTCATAATAATAATATCTGCATCATGTTTAATACCATATTC
AAGCGGTATTTTTCATGCAGGATCAAATTCTGGATTTGGATTTACAACATTTTTAAATGTTTCATCTTCA
AATGCATGCTCTTCAACCTCAATAACGTTATATCCTGATTCACGTAATATTTTTGGGGTAAATTTAGTTC
CTGTTCCATTAACTGCGCTAAAAATAATTTTTAAATCTTTTTTAGCTTCTTGCTCTTTTTTGTACGTCTC
TGTTTTAGAGCTAGAAATAGCAAGTTAAAATAAGGCTAGTCCGTTATCAACTTGAAAAAGTGGCACCGAG
TCGGTGCTTTTTTAAGCTTGGCGTAACTAGATCTTGAGACAAATGGCAGTATTCATCCACAATTTTAAAA
GAAAAGGGGGGATTGGGGGGTACAGTGCAGGGGAAAGAATAGTAGACATAATAGCAACAGACATACAAAC
TAAAGAATTACAAAAACAAATTACAAAAATTCAAAATTTTCGGGTTTATTACAGGGACAGCAGAGATCCA
CTTTGGCGCCGGCTCGAGGGGGCCCGGGTGCAAAGATGGATAAAGTTTTAAACAGAGAGGAATCTTTGCA
GCTAATGGACCTTCTAGGTCTTGAAAGGAGTGGGAATTGGCTCCGGTGCCCGTCAGTGGGCAGAGCGCAC
ATCGCCCACAGTCCCCGAGAAGTTGGGGGGAGGGGTCGGCAATTGATCCGGTGCCTAGAGAAGGTGGCGC
GGGGTAAACTGGGAAAGTGATGTCGTGTACTGGCTCCGCCTTTTTCCCGAGGGTGGGGGAGAACCGTATA
TAAGTGCAGTAGTCGCCGTGAACGTTCTTTTTCGCAACGGGTTTGCCGCCAGAACACAGGTAAGTGCCGT
GTGTGGTTCCCGCGGGCCTGGCCTCTTTACGGGTTATGGCCCTTGCGTGCCTTGAATTACTTCCACCTGG
CTGCAGTACGTGATTCTTGATCCCGAGCTTCGGGTTGGAAGTGGGTGGGAGAGTTCGAGGCCTTGCGCTT
AAGGAGCCCCTTCGCCTCGTGCTTGAGTTGAGGCCTGGCCTGGGCGCTGGGGCCGCCGCGTGCGAATCTG
GTGGCACCTTCGCGCCTGTCTCGCTGCTTTCGATAAGTCTCTAGCCATTTAAAATTTTTGATGACCTGCT
GCGACGCTTTTTTTCTGGCAAGATAGTCTTGTAAATGCGGGCCAAGATCTGCACACTGGTATTTCGGTTT
TTGGGGCCGCGGGCGGCGACGGGGCCCGTGCGTCCCAGCGCACATGTTCGGCGAGGCGGGGCCTGCGAGC
GCGGCCACCGAGAATCGGACGGGGGTAGTCTCAAGCTGGCCGGCCTGCTCTGGTGCCTGGCCTCGCGCCG
CCGTGTATCGCCCCGCCCTGGGCGGCAAGGCTGGCCCGGTCGGCACCAGTTGCGTGAGCGGAAAGATGGC
CGCTTCCCGGCCCTGCTGCAGGGAGCTCAAAATGGAGGACGCGGCGCTCGGGAGAGCGGGCGGGTGAGTC
ACCCACACAAAGGAAAAGGGCCTTTCCGTCCTCAGCCGTCGCTTCATGTGACTCCACGGAGTACCGGGCG
CCGTCCAGGCACCTCGATTAGTTCTCGAGCTTTTGGAGTACGTCGTCTTTAGGTTGGGGGGAGGGGTTTT
ATGCGATGGAGTTTCCCCACACTGAGTGGGTGGAGACTGAAGTTAGGCCAGCTTGGCACTTGATGTAATT
CTCCTTGGAATTTGCCCTTTTTGAGTTTGGATCTTGGTTCATTCTCAAGCCTCAGACAGTGGTTCAAAGT
TTTTTTCTTCCATTTCAGGTGTCGTGACGTACGGCCACCATGACCGAGTACAAGCCCACGGTGCGCCTCG
CCACCCGCGACGACGTCCCCAGGGCCGTACGCACCCTCGCCGCCGCGTTCGCCGACTACCCCGCCACGCG
CCACACCGTCGATCCGGACCGCCACATCGAGCGGGTCACCGAGCTGCAAGAACTCTTCCTCACGCGCGTC
GGGCTCGACATCGGCAAGGTGTGGGTCGCGGACGACGGCGCCGCCGTGGCGGTCTGGACCACGCCGGAGA
GCGTCGAAGCGGGGGCGGTGTTCGCCGAGATCGGCCCGCGCATGGCCGAGTTGAGCGGTTCCCGGCTGGC
CGCGCAGCAACAGATGGAAGGCCTCCTGGCGCCGCACCGGCCCAAGGAGCCCGCGTGGTTCCTGGCCACC
GTCGGAGTCTCGCCCGACCACCAGGGCAAGGGTCTGGGCAGCGCCGTCGTGCTCCCCGGAGTGGAGGCGG
CCGAGCGCGCCGGGGTGCCCGCCTTCCTGGAGACCTCCGCGCCCCGCAACCTCCCCTTCTACGAGCGGCT
CGGCTTCACCGTCACCGCCGACGTCGAGGTGCCCGAAGGACCGCGCACCTGGTGCATGACCCGCAAGCCC
GGTGCCGGATCGGGAGAGGGCAGAGGAAGTCTGCTAACATGCGGTGACGTCGAGGAGAATCCTGGCCCAC
CGGTCGCCACCATGGTGAGCAAGGGCGAGGAGGATAACATGGCCATCATCAAGGAGTTCATGCGCTTCAA
GGTGCACATGGAGGGCTCCGTGAACGGCCACGAGTTCGAGATCGAGGGCGAGGGCGAGGGCCGCCCCTAC
GAGGGCACCCAGACCGCCAAGCTGAAGGTGACCAAGGGTGGCCCCCTGCCCTTCGCCTGGGACATCCTGT
CCCCTCAGTTCATGTACGGCTCCAAGGCCTACGTGAAGCACCCCGCCGACATCCCCGACTACTTGAAGCT
GTCCTTCCCCGAGGGCTTCAAGTGGGAGCGCGTGATGAACTTCGAGGACGGCGGCGTGGTGACCGTGACC
CAGGACTCCTCCCTGCAGGACGGCGAGTTCATCTACAAGGTGAAGCTGCGCGGCACCAACTTCCCCTCCG
ACGGCCCCGTAATGCAGAAGAAGACCATGGGCTGGGAGGCCTCCTCCGAGCGGATGTACCCCGAGGACGG
CGCCCTGAAGGGCGAGATCAAGCAGAGGCTGAAGCTGAAGGACGGCGGCCACTACGACGCTGAGGTCAAG
ACCACCTACAAGGCCAAGAAGCCCGTGCAGCTGCCCGGCGCCTACAACGTCAACATCAAGTTGGACATCA
CCTCCCACAACGAGGACTACACCATCGTGGAACAGTACGAACGCGCCGAGGGCCGCCACTCCACCGGCGG
CATGGACGAGCTGTACAAGTAAACGCGTTAAGTCGACAATCAACCTCTGGATTACAAAATTTGTGAAAGA
TTGACTGGTATTCTTAACTATGTTGCTCCTTTTACGCTATGTGGATACGCTGCTTTAATGCCTTTGTATC
ATGCTATTGCTTCCCGTATGGCTTTCATTTTCTCCTCCTTGTATAAATCCTGGTTGCTGTCTCTTTATGA
GGAGTTGTGGCCCGTTGTCAGGCAACGTGGCGTGGTGTGCACTGTGTTTGCTGACGCAACCCCCACTGGT
TGGGGCATTGCCACCACCTGTCAGCTCCTTTCCGGGACTTTCGCTTTCCCCCTCCCTATTGCCACGGCGG
AACTCATCGCCGCCTGCCTTGCCCGCTGCTGGACAGGGGCTCGGCTGTTGGGCACTGACAATTCCGTGGT
GTTGTCGGGGAAATCATCGTCCTTTCCTTGGCTGCTCGCCTGTGTTGCCACCTGGATTCTGCGCGGGACG
TCCTTCTGCTACGTCCCTTCGGCCCTCAATCCAGCGGACCTTCCTTCCCGCGGCCTGCTGCCGGCTCTGC
GGCCTCTTCCGCGTCTTCGCCTTCGCCCTCAGACGAGTCGGATCTCCCTTTGGGCCGCCTCCCCGCGTCG
ACTTTAAGACCAATGACTTACAAGGCAGCTGTAGATCTTAGCCACTTTTTAAAAGAAAAGGGGGGACTGG
AAGGGCTAATTCACTCCCAACGAAGACAAGATCTGCTTTTTGCTTGTACTGGGTCTCTCTGGTTAGACCA
GATCTGAGCCTGGGAGCTCTCTGGCTAACTAGGGAACCCACTGCTTAAGCCTCAATAAAGCTTGCCTTGA
GTGCTTCAAGTAGTGTGTGCCCGTCTGTTGTGTGACTCTGGTAACTAGAGATCCCTCAGACCCTTTTAGT
CAGTGTGGAAAATCTCTAGCAGTACGTATAGTAGTTCATGTCATCTTATTATTCAGTATTTATAACTTGC
AAAGAAATGAATATCAGAGAGTGAGAGGAACTTGTTTATTGCAGCTTATAATGGTTACAAATAAAGCAAT
AGCATCACAAATTTCACAAATAAAGCATTTTTTTCACTGCATTCTAGTTGTGGTTTGTCCAAACTCATCA
ATGTATCTTATCATGTCTGGCTCTAGCTATCCCGCCCCTAACTCCGCCCATCCCGCCCCTAACTCCGCCC
AGTTCCGCCCATTCTCCGCCCCATGGCTGACTAATTTTTTTTATTTATGCAGAGGCCGAGGCCGCCTCGG
CCTCTGAGCTATTCCAGAAGTAGTGAGGAGGCTTTTTTGGAGGCCTAGGGACGTACCCAATTCGCCCTAT
AGTGAGTCGTATTACGCGCGCTCACTGGCCGTCGTTTTACAACGTCGTGACTGGGAAAACCCTGGCGTTA
CCCAACTTAATCGCCTTGCAGCACATCCCCCTTTCGCCAGCTGGCGTAATAGCGAAGAGGCCCGCACCGA
TCGCCCTTCCCAACAGTTGCGCAGCCTGAATGGCGAATGGG
[124 nt withheld, positions 8512-8635]
C
[91 nt withheld, positions 8637-8727]
A
[49 nt withheld, positions 8729-8777]
CCTTTGACGTTGGAGTCCACGTTCTTT
[37 nt withheld, positions 8805-8841]
ACCCTATCTCGGTCTATTCTTTTGATTTATAAGGGATTTTGCCGATTTCGGCCTATTGGTTAAAAAATGA
GCTGATTTAACAAAAATTTAACGCGAATTTTAACAAAATATTAACGCTTACAATTTAGGTGGCACTTTTC
GGGGAAATGTGCGCGGAACCCCTATTTGTTTATTTTTCTAAATACATTCAAATATGTATCCGCTCATGAG
ACAATAACCCTGATAAATGCTTCAATAATATTGAAAAAGGAAGAGTATGAGTATTCAACATTTCCGTGTC
GCCCTTATTCCCTTTTTTGCGGCATTTTGCCTTCCTGTTTTTGCTCACCCAGAAACGCTGGTGAAAGTAA
AAGATGCTGAAGATCAGTTGGGTGCACGAGTGGGTTACATCGAACTGGATCTCAACAGCGGTAAGATCCT
TGAGAGTTTTCGCCCCGAAGAACGTTTTCCAATGATGAGCACTTTTAAAGTTCTGCTATGTGGCGCGGTA
TTATCCCGTATTGACGCCGGGCAAGAGCAACTCGGTCGCCGCATACACTATTCTCAGAATGACTTGGTTG
AGTACTCACCAGTCACAGAAAAGCATCTTACGGATGGCATGACAGTAAGAGAATTATGCAGTGCTGCCAT
AACCATGAGTGATAACACTGCGGCCAACTTACTTCTGACAACGATCGGAGGACCGAAGGAGCTAACCGCT
TTTTTGCACAACATGGGGGATCATGTAACTCGCCTTGATCGTTGGGAACCGGAGCTGAATGAAGCCATAC
CAAACGACGAGCGTGACACCACGATGCCTGTAGCAATGGCAACAACGTTGCGCAAACTATTAACTGGCGA
ACTACTTACTCTAGCTTCCCGGCAACAATTAATAGACTGGATGGAGGCGGATAAAGTTGCAGGACCACTT
CTGCGCTCGGCCCTTCCGGCTGGCTGGTTTATTGCTGATAAATCTGGAGCCGGTGAGCGTGGGTCTCGCG
GTATCATTGCAGCACTGGGGCCAGATGGTAAGCCCTCCCGTATCGTAGTTATCTACACGACGGGGAGTCA
GGCAACTATGGATGAACGAAATAGACAGATCGCTGAGATAGGTGCCTCACTGATTAAGCATTGGTAACTG
TCAGACCAAGTTTACTCATATATACTTTAGATTGATTTAAAACTTCATTTTTAATTTAAAAGGATCTAGG
TGAAGATCCTTTTTGATAATCTCATGACCAAAATCCCTTAACGTGAGTTTTCGTTCCACTGAGCGTCAGA
CCCCGTAGAAAAGATCAAAGGATCTTCTTGAGATCCTTTTTTTCTGCGCGTAATCTGCTGCTTGCAAACA
AAAAAACCACCGCTACCAGCGGTGGTTTGTTTGCCGGATCAAGAGCTACCAACTCTTTTTCCGAAGGTAA
CTGGCTTCAGCAGAGCGCAGATACCAAATACTGTTCTTCTAGTGTAGCCGTAGTTAGGCCACCACTTCAA
GAACTCTGTAGCACCGCCTACATACCTCGCTCTGCTAATCCTGTTACCAGTGGCTGCTGCCAGTGGCGAT
AAGTCGTGTCTTACCGGGTTGGACTCAAGACGATAGTTACCGGATAAGGCGCAGCGGTCGGGCTGAACGG
GGGGTTCGTGCACACAGCCCAGCTTGGAGCGAACGACCTACACCGAACTGAGATACCTACAGCGTGAGCT
ATGAGAAAGCGCCACGCTTCCCGAAGGGAGAAAGGCGGACAGGTATCCGGTAAGCGGCAGGGTCGGAACA
GGAGAGCGCACGAGGGAGCTTCCAGGGGGAAACGCCTGGTATCTTTATAGTCCTGTCGGGTTTCGCCACC
TCTGACTTGAGCGTCGATTTTTGTGATGCTCGTCAGGGGGGCGGAGCCTATGGAAAAACGCCAGCAACGC
GGCCTTTTTACGGTTCCTGGCCTTTTGCTGGCCTTTTGCTCACATGTTCTTTCCTGCGTTATCCCCTGAT
TCTGTGGATAACCGTATTACCGCCTTTGAGTGAGCTGATACCGCTCGCCGCAGCCGAACGACCGAGCGCA
GCGAGTCAGTGAGCGAGGAAGCGGAAGAGCGCCCAATACGCAAACCGCCTCTCCCCGCGCGTTGGCCGAT
TCATTAATGCAGCTGGCACGACAGG
Features (pLannotate 1.2.2; 31 found; start..end, strand, type, name):
     39..60      +  protein_bind   CAP binding site: CAP binding activates transcription in the presence of cAMP. E. coli catabolite activator protein
     75..105     +  promoter       lac promoter: promoter for the E. coli lac operon
    109..131     +  protein_bind   lac operator (fragment): The lac repressor binds to the lac operator to inhibit transcription in E. coli. This inhibition can be relieved by adding lactose or isopropyl-β-D-thiogalactopyranoside (IPTG). lac repressor encoded by lacI
    174..192     +  promoter       T3 promoter: promoter for bacteriophage T3 RNA polymerase
    220..446     +  promoter       RSV promoter: Rous sarcoma virus enhancer/promoter
    447..627     +  LTR            5' LTR (truncated): truncated 5' long terminal repeat (LTR) from HIV-1
    674..799     +  misc_feature   HIV-1 Ψ: packaging signal of human immunodeficiency virus type 1
    783..1146    +  CDS            HIV-1 gag (fragment): gag protein from human immunodeficiency virus 1; gag
   1292..1525    +  misc_feature   RRE: The Rev response element (RRE) of HIV-1 allows for Rev-dependent mRNA export from the nucleus to the cytoplasm.
   1902..1928    +  CDS            Rev (fragment): human immunodeficiency virus 1 (HIV-1) Rev protein; rev; enhances nuclear export of unspliced and incompletely spliced viral mRNAs
   1932..2172    +  promoter       U6 promoter: RNA polymerase III promoter for human U6 snRNA
   2358..3017    -  CDS            deoC1: DEOC1_STAAN - Also known as dra. Experimental evidence at protein level: Swiss-Prot protein existence level 1. Catalyzes a reversible aldol reaction between acetaldehyde and D-glyceraldehyde 3-phosphate to generate 2-deoxy-D-ribose 5- phosphate. From Staphylococcus aureus (strain N315).
   4062..4137    +  misc_RNA       gRNA scaffold: guide RNA scaffold for the Streptococcus pyogenes CRISPR/Cas9 system
   4193..4310    +  misc_feature   cPPT/CTS: central polypurine tract and central termination sequence of HIV-1
   4376..4442    +  CDS            small t antigen (fragment): SV40 (simian virus 40) small t antigen
   4468..4679    +  promoter       EF-1α core promoter: core promoter for human elongation factor EF-1α
   4680..5618    +  intron         EF-1α intron A: intron upstream of the start codon of human EF-1α
   5640..6236    +  CDS            PuroR (fragment): puromycin N-acetyltransferase; pac from Streptomyces; confers resistance to puromycin
   6312..7019    +  CDS            mCherry: mCherry is a basic (constitutively fluorescent) red fluorescent protein published in 2004, derived from Discosoma sp.. It is reported to be a very rapidly-maturing monomer with low acid sensitivity.
   7038..7626    +  misc_feature   WPRE: woodchuck hepatitis virus posttranscriptional regulatory element
   7677..7696    +  misc_feature   cPPT/CTS (fragment): central polypurine tract and central termination sequence of HIV-1
   7698..7931    +  LTR            3' LTR (ΔU3): self-inactivating 3' long terminal repeat (LTR) from HIV-1
   8009..8130    +  polyA_signal   SV40 poly(A) signal: SV40 polyadenylation signal
   8170..8305    +  rep_origin     SV40 ori: SV40 origin of replication
   8326..8344    -  promoter       T7 promoter: promoter for bacteriophage T7 RNA polymerase
   8352..8507    +  CDS            lacZα (fragment): LacZα fragment of β-galactosidase; lacZ fragment
   8512..8940    +  rep_origin     f1 ori (sequence partly withheld): f1 bacteriophage origin of replication; arrow indicates direction of (+) strand synthesis
   8993..9097    +  promoter       AmpR promoter: bla
   9098..9958    +  CDS            AmpR: β-lactamase; bla; confers resistance to ampicillin, carbenicillin, and related antibiotics
  10129..10717   +  rep_origin     ori: high-copy-number ColE1/pMB1/pBR322/pUC origin of replication
  10900..26      +  CDS            lacI (fragment) (across the origin): lac repressor; lacI; The lac repressor binds to the lac operator to inhibit transcription in E. coli. This inhibition can be relieved by adding lactose or isopropyl-β-D-thiogalactopyranoside (IPTG).
