[The description below was written by a language model from this plasmid's Addgene catalogue record and pLannotate feature annotations shown in this document.]
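Description:
pDECKO_mCherry is an empty third-generation-style lentiviral backbone for mammalian cells, derived from Lentiguide-puro by the addition of an mCherry coding sequence, and intended for cloning either a single sgRNA or a pair of sgRNAs by Gibson assembly. It is propagated in E. coli as a high-copy plasmid using a ColE1/pUC-type origin and ampicillin resistance (AmpR); an f1 origin and remnants of lac/lacZα cloning-vector sequence are also annotated. The sequenced record is about 11 kb, consistent with the stated backbone size plus the mCherry addition.

The viral portion is framed by an RSV promoter-driven truncated HIV-1 5' LTR and a self-inactivating ΔU3 3' LTR. It carries the Ψ packaging signal, a gag fragment, the RRE for Rev-dependent RNA export, cPPT/CTS and a WPRE, followed outside the LTR by an SV40 poly(A) signal and SV40 origin. Within this unit, a human U6 Pol III promoter sits upstream of a roughly 1.9 kb intervening segment and then the S. pyogenes Cas9 gRNA scaffold. That segment, part of which pLannotate matches to a bacterial deoC1 gene in reverse orientation, is most likely a filler that is replaced when guides are cloned, although the record does not say so explicitly.

Downstream, the EF-1α core promoter with intron A drives puromycin N-acetyltransferase followed by mCherry. The short gap between the two coding sequences suggests a linked co-expression arrangement, but no linker element is annotated. Transduced cells can therefore be selected with puromycin and tracked by red fluorescence. No Cas9 is encoded, so the nuclease must be supplied separately. The associated work concerns paired guide RNAs for genomic deletion.
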