Addgene plasmid #78534: pDECKO_mCherry
Purpose: (Empty Backbone) Backbone to clone single or paired sgRNAs
Depositing lab: Roderic Guigo & Rory Johnson. Depositing organization: Centre for Genomic Regulation (CRG). Publication: Scalable Design of Paired CRISPR Guide RNAs for Genomic Deletion. Pulido-Quetglas C, Aparicio-Prat E, Arnan C, Polidori T, Hermoso T, Palumbo E, Ponomarenko J, Guigo R, Johnson R. PLoS Comput Biol. 2017 Mar 2;13(3):e1005341. doi: 10.1371/journal.pcbi.1005341. eCollection 2017 Mar. PCOMPBIOL-D-16-01254 PubMed 28253259.
Backbone
  Vector backbone: Lentiguide-puro
  Backbone manufacturer: Addgene 52963
  Backbone size (bp): 10182
  Modifications to backbone: Added mCherry (711 bp).
  Vector type: Mammalian Expression, Lentiviral
  Promoter: U6 (for expressing sgRNA)
  Selectable markers: Puromycin
Growth in bacteria
  Bacterial resistance: Ampicillin, 100 μg/mL
  Growth temperature: 37°C
  Growth strain: NEB Stable
  Copy number: High Copy
Gene/Insert
  Cloning method: Gibson Cloning
  Sequencing primers: 5′ GTACAAAATACGTGACGTAG; 3′ ATGTCTACTATTCTTTCCCC
Resource information
  A portion of this plasmid was derived from a plasmid made by: mCherry was amplified from plasmid Addgene ref. 52963
Terms and licenses: Academic/Nonprofit Terms; Industry Terms: Not Available to Industry
Depositor comments: A cloning protocol can be found in the supplemental materials of the associated publication.
How to cite: pDECKO_mCherry was a gift from Roderic Guigo & Rory Johnson (Addgene plasmid # 78534 ; http://n2t.net/addgene:78534 ; RRID:Addgene_78534)
