>Addgene plasmid #78534 | pDECKO_mCherry | addgene partial sequence | sequence record 151876 | EF1a-R 5'-CACGGCGACTACTGCACTTA-3'
TCCCCCACCCTCGGGAAAAAGGCGGAGCCAGTACACGACATCACTTTCCCAGTTTACCCCGCGCCACCTT
CTCTAGGCACCGGATCAATTGCCGACCCCTCCCCCCAACTTCTCGGGGACTGTGGGCGATGTGCGCTCTG
CCCACTGACGGGCACCGGAGCCAATTCCCACTCCTTTCAAGACCTAGAAGGTCCATTAGCTGCAAAGATT
CCTCTCTGTTTAAAACTTTATCCATCTTTGCACCCGGGCCCCCTCGAGCCGGCGCCAAAGTGGATCTCTG
CTGTCCCTGTAATAAACCCGAAAATTTTGAATTTTTGTAATTTGTTTTTGTAATTCTTTAGTTTGTATGT
CTGTTGCTATTATGTCTACTATTCTTTCCCCTGCACTGTACCCCCCAATCCCCCCTTTTCTTTTAAAATT
GTGGATGAATACTGCCATTTGTCTCAAGATCTAGTTACGCCAAGCTTAAAAAAGCACCGACTCGGTGCCA
CTTTTTCAAGTTGATAACGGACTAGCCTTATTTTAACTTGCTATTTCTAGCTCTAAAACAGAGACGTACA
AAAAAGAGCAAGAAGCTAAAAAAGATTTAAAAATTATTTTTAGCGCAGTTAATGGAACAGGAACTAAATT
TACCCCAAAAATATTACGTGAATCAGGATATAACGTTATTGAGGTTGAAGAGCATGCATTTGAAGATGAA
ACATTTAAAAATGTTGTAAATCCAAATCCAGAATTTGATCCTGCATGAAAAATACCGCTTGAATATGGTA
TTAAACATGATGCAGATATTATTATTATGAATGACCCAGATGCTGACAGATTTGGAATGGCAATAAAACA
TGATGGTCATTTTGTAAGATTAGATGGAAATCAAACAGGACCAATTTTAATTGATTGAAAATTATCAAAT
CTAAAACGCTTAAATAGCATTCCAAAAAATCCGGCTCTATATTCAAGTTTTGTAACAAGTGA
