>Addgene plasmid #78534 | pDECKO_mCherry | addgene partial sequence | sequence record 151878 | Puro-F2 5'-ctcggcttcaccgtcacc-3'
CGAAGGACCGCGCACCTGGTGCATGACCCGCAAGCCCGGTGCCGGATCGGGAGAGGGCAGAGGAAGTCTG
CTAACATGCGGTGACGTCGAGGAGAATCCTGGCCCACCGGTCGCCACCATGGTGAGCAAGGGCGAGGAGG
ATAACATGGCCATCATCAAGGAGTTCATGCGCTTCAAGGTGCACATGGAGGGCTCCGTGAACGGCCACGA
GTTCGAGATCGAGGGCGAGGGCGAGGGCCGCCCCTACGAGGGCACCCAGACCGCCAAGCTGAAGGTGACC
AAGGGTGGCCCCCTGCCCTTCGCCTGGGACATCCTGTCCCCTCAGTTCATGTACGGCTCCAAGGCCTACG
TGAAGCACCCCGCCGACATCCCCGACTACTTGAAGCTGTCCTTCCCCGAGGGCTTCAAGTGGGAGCGCGT
GATGAACTTCGAGGACGGCGGCGTGGTGACCGTGACCCAGGACTCCTCCCTGCAGGACGGCGAGTTCATC
TACAAGGTGAAGCTGCGCGGCACCAACTTCCCCTCCGACGGCCCCGTAATGCAGAAGAAGACCATGGGCT
GGGAGGCCTCCTCCGAGCGGATGTACCCCGAGGACGGCGCCCTGAAGGGCGAGATCAAGCAGAGGCTGAA
GCTGAAGGACGGCGGCCACTACGACGCTGAGGTCAAGACCACCTACAAGGCCAAGAAGCCCGTGCAGCTG
CCCGGCGCCTACAACGTCAACATCAAGTTGGACATCACCTCCCACAACGAGGACTACACCATCGTGGAAC
AGTACGAACGCGCCGAGGGCCGCCACTCCACCGGCGGCATGGACGAGCTGTACAAGTAAACGCGTTAAGT
CGACAATCAACCTCTGGATTACAAAATTTGTGAAAGATTGACTGGTATTCTTAACTATGTTGCTCCTTTT
ACGCTATGTGGATACGCTGCTTTAATGCCTTTGTATCATGCTATTGCTTCCCGTATGGCTTTCATTTTCT
CCTCCTTGTATAAATCCTGGTTGCTGTCTCTTTATGAGGAGTTGTGGCCCGTTGTCAGGCAACGTGGCGT
GGTGTGCACTGTGTTTGCTGACGCAACCCCC
